Addgene plasmid #187734: MAC_N_KLF10
Purpose: MAC-tagged gene expression of human KLF10
Depositing lab: Markku Varjosalo. Depositing organization: University of Helsinki, Institute of Biotechnology. Publication: Human transcription factor protein interaction networks. Goos H, Kinnunen M, Salokas K, Tan Z, Liu X, Yadav L, Zhang Q, Wei GH, Varjosalo M. Nat Commun. 2022 Feb 9;13(1):766. doi: 10.1038/s41467-022-28341-5. PubMed 35140242.
Backbone
  Vector backbone: MAC-tag-N
  Vector type: Mammalian Expression
Growth in bacteria
  Bacterial resistance: Ampicillin, 100 μg/mL
  Growth temperature: 37°C
  Growth strain: DH5alpha
  Copy number: High Copy
Gene/Insert
  Gene/Insert name: KLF10
  Species: H. sapiens (human)
  Entrez Gene: KLF10 (a.k.a. EGR-alpha, EGRA, TIEG, TIEG1)
  Cloning method: Gateway Cloning
Terms and licenses: Academic/Nonprofit Terms; Industry Terms: Not Available to Industry
How to cite: MAC_N_KLF10 was a gift from Markku Varjosalo (Addgene plasmid # 187734 ; http://n2t.net/addgene:187734 ; RRID:Addgene_187734)
