[The description below was written by a language model from this plasmid's Addgene catalogue record and pLannotate feature annotations shown in this document.]
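Description:
MAC_N_KLF10 is a mammalian expression plasmid that produces human KLF10 (also known as TIEG or TIEG1), a Krüppel-like zinc-finger transcriptional repressor, fused at its N-terminus to the MAC tag. It is built on the MAC-tag-N backbone, and the KLF10 coding sequence was introduced by Gateway cloning, leaving attB1 and attB2 sites flanking the insert. The 7.7 kb plasmid is maintained in E. coli at high copy through a ColE1/pUC-type origin and is selected with ampicillin via the β-lactamase gene. A partial f1 origin and remnants of lac regulatory sequence are also annotated in the backbone.

Expression is driven by the CMV enhancer and promoter, followed immediately by short matches to tet operator-containing promoters. This suggests a tetracycline-regulatable CMV/TetO arrangement, although the catalogue fields do not state it. The open reading frame begins with an E. coli BirA-derived biotin ligase, followed by an HA epitope and two Strep-Tag II motifs, then the attB1 linker and KLF10, and it ends at a bovine growth hormone polyadenylation signal. This tag combination allows two approaches from a single construct: Strep-Tactin affinity purification of KLF10 complexes, and proximity-dependent biotinylation of neighbouring proteins, with HA available for detection.

Downstream, an FRT site sits directly ahead of a hygromycin resistance gene that has no full promoter of its own and ends in an SV40 poly(A) signal. This layout is typical of FLP-mediated integration into a genomic FRT landing site, which yields hygromycin-selectable isogenic stable cell lines. The construct belongs to a collection made to map protein interaction networks of human transcription factors.
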