Features (pLannotate 1.2.2; 27 found; start..end, strand, type, name):
    235..823     -  rep_origin     ori: high-copy-number ColE1/pMB1/pBR322/pUC origin of replication
    994..1854    -  CDS            AmpR: β-lactamase; bla; confers resistance to ampicillin, carbenicillin, and related antibiotics
   1855..1959    -  promoter       AmpR promoter: bla
   2018..2070    -  misc_feature   bom (fragment): basis of mobility region from pBR322
   2225..2604    +  enhancer       CMV enhancer: human cytomegalovirus immediate early enhancer
   2605..2808    +  promoter       CMV promoter: human cytomegalovirus (CMV) immediate early promoter
   2810..2829    +  promoter       PLtetO-1 promoter (fragment): modified phage lambda PL promoter with tet operator sites (Lutz and Bujard, 1997)
   2831..2850    +  promoter       PLtetO-1 promoter (fragment): modified phage lambda PL promoter with tet operator sites (Lutz and Bujard, 1997)
   2858..2891    +  promoter       TRE3GV promoter (fragment): 3rd-generation Tet-responsive promoter that can be activated by binding of Tet-On® 3G, optimized for retroviral and lentiviral vectors
   3051..4013    +  CDS            birA: BIRA_ECOLI - Also known as bioR, dhbB. Experimental evidence at protein level: Swiss-Prot protein existence level 1. Acts both as a biotin--[acetyl-CoA-carboxylase] ligase and a biotin-operon repressor. In the presence of ATP, BirA activates biotin to form the BirA-biotinyl-5'-adenylate (BirA-bio-5'-AMP or holoBirA) complex. HoloBirA can either transfer the biotinyl moiety to the biotin carboxyl carrier protein (BCCP) subunit of acetyl-CoA carboxylase, or bind to the biotin operator site and inhibit transcription of the operon. From Escherichia coli (strain K12).
   4014..4039    +  CDS            3xHA (fragment): three tandem HA epitope tags
   4071..4090    +  CDS            Strep-Tag II (fragment): peptide that binds Strep-Tactin®, an engineered form of streptavidin
   4131..4153    +  CDS            Strep-Tag II (fragment): peptide that binds Strep-Tactin®, an engineered form of streptavidin
   4168..4185    +  protein_bind   attB1 (fragment): mutant version of attB; core recombination site for the Gateway® BP reaction BP Clonase™
   4194..5597    +  CDS            KLF10: KLF10_HUMAN - Also known as TIEG, TIEG1. Experimental evidence at protein level: Swiss-Prot protein existence level 1. Transcriptional repressor which binds to the consensus sequence 5'-GGTGTG-3'. Plays a role in the regulation of the circadian clock; binds to the GC box sequence in the promoter of the core clock component ARTNL/BMAL1 and represses its transcriptional activity. Regulates the circadian expression of genes involved in lipogenesis, gluconeogenesis, and glycolysis in the liver. Represses the expression of PCK2, a rate-limiting step enzyme of gluconeogenesis (By similarity). May pl
   5600..5623    -  protein_bind   attB2: mutant version of attB; recombination site for the Gateway® BP reaction BP Clonase™
   5667..5891    +  polyA_signal   bGH poly(A) signal: bovine growth hormone polyadenylation signal
   5895..5916    +  promoter       SV40 promoter (fragment): SV40 enhancer and early promoter
   5937..6170    +  rep_origin     f1 ori (fragment) (sequence partly withheld): f1 bacteriophage origin of replication; arrow indicates direction of (+) strand synthesis
   6175..6222    +  protein_bind   FRT: FLP-mediated recombination occurs in the 8-bp core sequence TCTAGAAA (Turan and Bode, 2011). FLP recombinase from the Saccharomyces cerevisiae 2μ plasmid
   6230..7252    +  CDS            HygR: aminoglycoside phosphotransferase from E. coli; aph(4)-Ia; confers resistance to hygromycin
   7262..7387    +  CDS            ble (fragment): BLE_KLEPN - Experimental evidence at protein level: Swiss-Prot protein existence level 1. Binding protein with a strong affinity to the bleomycin family of antibiotics. Binds to CL990; an antimitotic-antibiotic compound. From Klebsiella pneumoniae.
   7382..7503    +  polyA_signal   SV40 poly(A) signal: SV40 polyadenylation signal
   7576..7592    -  protein_bind   lac operator: The lac repressor binds to the lac operator to inhibit transcription in E. coli. This inhibition can be relieved by adding lactose or isopropyl-β-D-thiogalactopyranoside (IPTG). lac repressor encoded by lacI
   7600..7630    -  promoter       lac promoter: promoter for the E. coli lac operon
   7645..7666    -  protein_bind   CAP binding site: CAP binding activates transcription in the presence of cAMP. E. coli catabolite activator protein
   7679..52      -  CDS            lacI (fragment) (across the origin): lac repressor; lacI; The lac repressor binds to the lac operator to inhibit transcription in E. coli. This inhibition can be relieved by adding lactose or isopropyl-β-D-thiogalactopyranoside (IPTG).
>Addgene plasmid #187734 | MAC_N_KLF10 | addgene full sequence | sequence record 370381 | Addgene NGS Result
GCATTAATGAATCGGCCAACGCGCGGGGAGAGGCGGTTTGCGTATTGGGCGCTCTTCCGCTTCCTCGCTC
ACTGACTCGCTGCGCTCGGTCGTTCGGCTGCGGCGAGCGGTATCAGCTCACTCAAAGGCGGTAATACGGT
TATCCACAGAATCAGGGGATAACGCAGGAAAGAACATGTGAGCAAAAGGCCAGCAAAAGGCCAGGAACCG
TAAAAAGGCCGCGTTGCTGGCGTTTTTCCATAGGCTCCGCCCCCCTGACGAGCATCACAAAAATCGACGC
TCAAGTCAGAGGTGGCGAAACCCGACAGGACTATAAAGATACCAGGCGTTTCCCCCTGGAAGCTCCCTCG
TGCGCTCTCCTGTTCCGACCCTGCCGCTTACCGGATACCTGTCCGCCTTTCTCCCTTCGGGAAGCGTGGC
GCTTTCTCATAGCTCACGCTGTAGGTATCTCAGTTCGGTGTAGGTCGTTCGCTCCAAGCTGGGCTGTGTG
CACGAACCCCCCGTTCAGCCCGACCGCTGCGCCTTATCCGGTAACTATCGTCTTGAGTCCAACCCGGTAA
GACACGACTTATCGCCACTGGCAGCAGCCACTGGTAACAGGATTAGCAGAGCGAGGTATGTAGGCGGTGC
TACAGAGTTCTTGAAGTGGTGGCCTAACTACGGCTACACTAGAAGAACAGTATTTGGTATCTGCGCTCTG
CTGAAGCCAGTTACCTTCGGAAAAAGAGTTGGTAGCTCTTGATCCGGCAAACAAACCACCGCTGGTAGCG
GTGGTTTTTTTGTTTGCAAGCAGCAGATTACGCGCAGAAAAAAAGGATCTCAAGAAGATCCTTTGATCTT
TTCTACGGGGTCTGACGCTCAGTGGAACGAAAACTCACGTTAAGGGATTTTGGTCATGAGATTATCAAAA
AGGATCTTCACCTAGATCCTTTTAAATTAAAAATGAAGTTTTAAATCAATCTAAAGTATATATGAGTAAA
CTTGGTCTGACAGTTACCAATGCTTAATCAGTGAGGCACCTATCTCAGCGATCTGTCTATTTCGTTCATC
CATAGTTGCCTGACTCCCCGTCGTGTAGATAACTACGATACGGGAGGGCTTACCATCTGGCCCCAGTGCT
GCAATGATACCGCGAGACCCACGCTCACCGGCTCCAGATTTATCAGCAATAAACCAGCCAGCCGGAAGGG
CCGAGCGCAGAAGTGGTCCTGCAACTTTATCCGCCTCCATCCAGTCTATTAATTGTTGCCGGGAAGCTAG
AGTAAGTAGTTCGCCAGTTAATAGTTTGCGCAACGTTGTTGCCATTGCTACAGGCATCGTGGTGTCACGC
TCGTCGTTTGGTATGGCTTCATTCAGCTCCGGTTCCCAACGATCAAGGCGAGTTACATGATCCCCCATGT
TGTGCAAAAAAGCGGTTAGCTCCTTCGGTCCTCCGATCGTTGTCAGAAGTAAGTTGGCCGCAGTGTTATC
ACTCATGGTTATGGCAGCACTGCATAATTCTCTTACTGTCATGCCATCCGTAAGATGCTTTTCTGTGACT
GGTGAGTACTCAACCAAGTCATTCTGAGAATAGTGTATGCGGCGACCGAGTTGCTCTTGCCCGGCGTCAA
TACGGGATAATACCGCGCCACATAGCAGAACTTTAAAAGTGCTCATCATTGGAAAACGTTCTTCGGGGCG
AAAACTCTCAAGGATCTTACCGCTGTTGAGATCCAGTTCGATGTAACCCACTCGTGCACCCAACTGATCT
TCAGCATCTTTTACTTTCACCAGCGTTTCTGGGTGAGCAAAAACAGGAAGGCAAAATGCCGCAAAAAAGG
GAATAAGGGCGACACGGAAATGTTGAATACTCATACTCTTCCTTTTTCAATATTATTGAAGCATTTATCA
GGGTTATTGTCTCATGAGCGGATACATATTTGAATGTATTTAGAAAAATAAACAAATAGGGGTTCCGCGC
ACATTTCCCCGAAAAGTGCCACCTGACGTCGACGGATCGGGAGATCTCCCGATCCCCTATGGTGCACTCT
CAGTACAATCTGCTCTGATGCCGCATAGTTAAGCCAGTATCTGCTCCCTGCTTGTGTGTTGGAGGTCGCT
GAGTAGTGCGCGAGCAAAATTTAAGCTACAACAAGGCAAGGCTTGACCGACAATTGCATGAAGAATCTGC
TTAGGGTTAGGCGTTTTGCGCTGCTTCGCGATGTACGGGCCAGATATACGCGTTGACATTGATTATTGAC
TAGTTATTAATAGTAATCAATTACGGGGTCATTAGTTCATAGCCCATATATGGAGTTCCGCGTTACATAA
CTTACGGTAAATGGCCCGCCTGGCTGACCGCCCAACGACCCCCGCCCATTGACGTCAATAATGACGTATG
TTCCCATAGTAACGCCAATAGGGACTTTCCATTGACGTCAATGGGTGGAGTATTTACGGTAAACTGCCCA
CTTGGCAGTACATCAAGTGTATCATATGCCAAGTACGCCCCCTATTGACGTCAATGACGGTAAATGGCCC
GCCTGGCATTATGCCCAGTACATGACCTTATGGGACTTTCCTACTTGGCAGTACATCTACGTATTAGTCA
TCGCTATTACCATGGTGATGCGGTTTTGGCAGTACATCAATGGGCGTGGATAGCGGTTTGACTCACGGGG
ATTTCCAAGTCTCCACCCCATTGACGTCAATGGGAGTTTGTTTTGGCACCAAAATCAACGGGACTTTCCA
AAATGTCGTAACAACTCCGCCCCATTGACGCAAATGGGCGGTAGGCGTGTACGGTGGGAGGTCTATATAA
GCAGAGCTCTCCCTATCAGTGATAGAGATCTCCCTATCAGTGATAGAGATCGTCGACGAGCTCGTTTAGT
GAACCGTCAGATCGCCTGGAGACGCCATCCACGCTGTTTTGACCTCCATAGAAGACACCGGGACCGATCC
AGCCTCCGGACTCTAGCGTTTAAACTTAAGCTTGGTACCGAGCTCGGATCCACTAGTCCAGTGTGGTGGA
ATTCTGCAGATATCCAGCACAGTGGCGGCCGCTCGAGACCATGAAGGACAACACCGTGCCCCTGAAGCTG
ATCGCCCTGCTGGCCAACGGCGAGTTCCACTCTGGCGAGCAGCTGGGCGAGACACTGGGCATGAGCAGAG
CCGCCATCAACAAGCACATCCAGACCCTGCGGGACTGGGGCGTGGACGTGTTCACAGTGCCCGGCAAGGG
CTACAGCCTGCCCGAGCCCATCCAGCTGCTGAACGCCAAGCAGATCCTGGGCCAGCTGGATGGCGGATCT
GTGGCCGTGCTGCCCGTGATCGACAGCACCAACCAGTATCTGCTCGACCGGATCGGCGAGCTGAAGTCCG
GCGACGCCTGTATCGCCGAGTACCAGCAGGCCGGCAGAGGCGGCAGGGGCAGAAAGTGGTTCAGCCCCTT
CGGCGCCAACCTGTACCTGAGCATGTTCTGGAGACTGGAACAGGGCCCAGCCGCCGCTATTGGCCTGAGC
CTGGTCATCGGCATCGTGATGGCCGAGGTGCTGCGGAAGCTGGGCGCCGACAAAGTGCGCGTGAAGTGGC
CCAACGACCTGTATCTGCAGGACCGGAAGCTGGCCGGCATCCTGGTGGAACTGACCGGCAAAACAGGCGA
CGCCGCCCAGATCGTGATCGGCGCTGGCATCAACATGGCCATGCGGCGGGTGGAAGAGAGCGTGGTCAAC
CAGGGCTGGATCACCCTGCAGGAAGCCGGCATCAACCTGGACCGGAACACCCTGGCCGCCATGCTGATCA
GAGAGCTGAGAGCCGCCCTGGAACTGTTCGAGCAGGAAGGCCTGGCCCCCTACCTGAGCAGATGGGAGAA
GCTGGACAACTTCATCAACCGGCCCGTGAAACTGATCATCGGCGACAAAGAGATCTTCGGCATCAGCCGG
GGCATCGACAAGCAGGGGGCCCTGCTCCTGGAACAGGACGGCATCATCAAGCCCTGGATGGGCGGCGAGA
TCAGCCTGCGGAGCGCCGAGAAGTACCCATACGATGTTCCTGACTATGCCGGTACCGAGCTCGGATCCAC
CATGGCTAGCTGGAGCCACCCGCAGTTCGAGAAAGGTGGAGGTTCCGGAGGTGGATCGGGAGGTGGATCG
TGGAGCCACCCGCAGTTCGAAAAAGCGGCCGATATCACAAGTTTGTACAAAAAAGTTGCCATGGAGGAAA
GAATGGAAATGATTTCTGAAAGGCCAAAAGAGAGTATGTATTCCTGGAACAAAACTGCAGAGAAAAGTGA
TTTTGAAGCTGTAGAAGCACTTATGTCAATGAGCTGCAGTTGGAAGTCTGATTTTAAGAAATACGTTGAA
AACAGACCTGTTACACCAGTATCTGATTTGTCAGAGGAAGAGAATCTGCTTCCGGGAACACCTGATTTTC
ATACAATCCCAGCATTTTGTTTGACTCCACCTTACAGTCCTTCTGACTTTGAACCCTCTCAAGTGTCAAA
TCTGATGGCACCAGCGCCATCTACTGTACACTTCAAGTCACTCTCAGATACTGCCAAACCTCACATTGCC
GCACCTTTCAAAGAGGAAGAAAAGAGCCCAGTATCTGCCCCCAAACTCCCCAAAGCTCAGGCAACAAGTG
TGATTCGTCATACAGCTGATGCCCAGCTATGTAACCACCAGACCTGCCCAATGAAAGCAGCCAGCATCCT
CAACTATCAGAACAATTCTTTTAGAAGAAGAACCCACCTAAATGTTGAGGCTGCAAGAAAGAACATACCA
TGTGCCGCTGTGTCACCAAACAGATCCAAATGTGAGAGAAACACAGTGGCAGATGTTGATGAGAAAGCAA
GTGCTGCACTTTATGACTTTTCTGTGCCTTCCTCAGAGACGGTCATCTGCAGGTCTCAGCCAGCCCCTGT
GTCCCCACAACAGAAGTCAGTGTTGGTCTCTCCACCTGCAGTATCTGCAGGGGGAGTGCCACCTATGCCG
GTCATCTGCCAGATGGTTCCCCTTCCTGCCAACAACCCTGTTGTGACAACAGTCGTTCCCAGCACTCCTC
CCAGCCAGCCACCAGCCGTTTGCCCCCCTGTTGTGTTCATGGGCACACAAGTCCCCAAAGGCGCTGTCAT
GTTTGTGGTACCCCAGCCCGTTGTGCAGAGTTCAAAGCCTCCGGTGGTGAGCCCGAATGGCACCAGACTC
TCTCCCATTGCCCCTGCTCCTGGGTTTTCCCCTTCAGCAGCAAAAGTCACTCCTCAGATTGATTCATCAA
GGATAAGGAGTCACATCTGTAGCCACCCAGGATGTGGCAAGACATACTTTAAAAGTTCCCATCTGAAGGC
CCACACGAGGACGCACACAGGAGAAAAGCCTTTCAGCTGTAGCTGGAAAGGTTGTGAAAGGAGGTTTGCC
CGTTCTGATGAACTGTCCAGACACAGGCGAACCCACACGGGTGAGAAGAAATTTGCGTGCCCCATGTGTG
ACCGGCGGTTCATGAGGAGTGACCATTTGACCAAGCATGCCCGGCGCCATCTATCAGCCAAGAAGCTACC
AAACTGGCAGATGGAAGTGAGCAAGCTAAATGACATTGCTCTACCTCCAACCCCTGCTCCCACACAGTGC
CCAACTTTCTTGTACAAAGTGGTGACGTAAGCTAGGGGCCCGTTTAAACCCGCTGATCAGCCTCGACTGT
GCCTTCTAGTTGCCAGCCATCTGTTGTTTGCCCCTCCCCCGTGCCTTCCTTGACCCTGGAAGGTGCCACT
CCCACTGTCCTTTCCTAATAAAATGAGGAAATTGCATCGCATTGTCTGAGTAGGTGTCATTCTATTCTGG
GGGGTGGGGTGGGGCAGGACAGCAAGGGGGAGGATTGGGAAGACAATAGCAGGCATGCTGGGGATGCGGT
GGGCTCTATGGCTTCTGAGGCGGAAAGAACCAGCTGGGGCTCTAGGGGGTATCCCC
[124 nt withheld, positions 5937-6060]
C
[91 nt withheld, positions 6062-6152]
AGGGTGATGGTTCACGTACCTAGAAGTTCCTATTCCGAAGTTCCTATTCTCTAGAAAGTATAGGAACTTC
CTTGGCCAAAAAGCCTGAACTCACCGCGACGTCTGTCGAGAAGTTTCTGATCGAAAAGTTCGACAGCGTC
TCCGACCTGATGCAGCTCTCGGAGGGCGAAGAATCTCGTGCTTTCAGCTTCGATGTAGGAGGGCGTGGAT
ATGTCCTGCGGGTAAATAGCTGCGCCGATGGTTTCTACAAAGATCGTTATGTTTATCGGCACTTTGCATC
GGCCGCGCTCCCGATTCCGGAAGTGCTTGACATTGGGGAATTCAGCGAGAGCCTGACCTATTGCATCTCC
CGCCGTGCACAGGGTGTCACGTTGCAAGACCTGCCTGAAACCGAACTGCCCGCTGTTCTGCAGCCGGTCG
CGGAGGCCATGGATGCGATCGCTGCGGCCGATCTTAGCCAGACGAGCGGGTTCGGCCCATTCGGACCGCA
AGGAATCGGTCAATACACTACATGGCGTGATTTCATATGCGCGATTGCTGATCCCCATGTGTATCACTGG
CAAACTGTGATGGACGACACCGTCAGTGCGTCCGTCGCGCAGGCTCTCGATGAGCTGATGCTTTGGGCCG
AGGACTGCCCCGAAGTCCGGCACCTCGTGCACGCGGATTTCGGCTCCAACAATGTCCTGACGGACAATGG
CCGCATAACAGCGGTCATTGACTGGAGCGAGGCGATGTTCGGGGATTCCCAATACGAGGTCGCCAACATC
TTCTTCTGGAGGCCGTGGTTGGCTTGTATGGAGCAGCAGACGCGCTACTTCGAGCGGAGGCATCCGGAGC
TTGCAGGATCGCCGCGGCTCCGGGCGTATATGCTCCGCATTGGTCTTGACCAACTCTATCAGAGCTTGGT
TGACGGCAATTTCGATGATGCAGCTTGGGCGCAGGGTCGATGCGACGCAATCGTCCGATCCGGAGCCGGG
ACTGTCGGGCGTACACAAATCGCCCGCAGAAGCGCGGCCGTCTGGACCGATGGCTGTGTAGAAGTACTCG
CCGATAGTGGAAACCGACGCCCCAGCACTCGTCCGAGGGCAAAGGAATAGCACGTACTACGAGATTTCGA
TTCCACCGCCGCCTTCTATGAAAGGTTGGGCTTCGGAATCGTTTTCCGGGACGCCGGCTGGATGATCCTC
CAGCGCGGGGATCTCATGCTGGAGTTCTTCGCCCACCCCAACTTGTTTATTGCAGCTTATAATGGTTACA
AATAAAGCAATAGCATCACAAATTTCACAAATAAAGCATTTTTTTCACTGCATTCTAGTTGTGGTTTGTC
CAAACTCATCAATGTATCTTATCATGTCTGTATACCGTCGACCTCTAGCTAGAGCTTGGCGTAATCATGG
TCATAGCTGTTTCCTGTGTGAAATTGTTATCCGCTCACAATTCCACACAACATACGAGCCGGAAGCATAA
AGTGTAAAGCCTGGGGTGCCTAATGAGTGAGCTAACTCACATTAATTGCGTTGCGCTCACTGCCCGCTTT
CCAGTCGGGAAACCTGTCGTGCCAGCT
